>Addgene plasmid #63534 | pFusB3-51 | depositor partial sequence | sequence record 105586 | pFUSB3_TAG
AGTCTTAAGCGTCTCATGGCCTGACCCCGGACCAAGTGGTGGCTATCGCCAGCAACGGTGGCGGCAAGCA
AGCGCTCGAAACGGTGCAGCGGCTGTTGCCGGTGCTGTGCCAGGACCATGGCCTGACCCCGGACCAAGTG
GTGGCTATCGCCAGCAACATTGGCGGCAAGCAAGCGCTCGAAACGGTGCAGCGGCTGTTGCCGGTGCTGT
GCCAGGACCATGGCCTGACCCCGGACCAAGTGGTGGCTATCGCCAGCAACAATGGCGGCAAGCAAGCGCT
CGAAACGGTGCAGCGGCTGTTGCCGGTGCTGTGCCAGGACCATGGCCTGACCCCGGACCAAGTGGTGGCT
ATCGAGACGTC
