>Addgene plasmid #63534 | pFusB3-51 | depositor partial sequence | sequence record 105587 | FusB3
CGTCTCATGGCCTGACCCCGGACCAAGTGGTGGCTATCGAGACCGGCGCCGCTACAGGGCGCGTCCCATT
CGCCATTCAGGCTGCGCAACTGTTGGGAAGGGCGATCGGTGCGGGCCTCTTCGCTATTACGCCAGCTGGC
GAAAGGGGGATGTGCTGCAAGGCGATTAAGTTGGGTAACGCCAGGGTTTTCCCAGTCACGACGTTGTAAA
ACGACGGCCAGTGAGCGCGCGTAATACGACTCACTATAGGGCGAATTGGGTACCGGGCCCCCCCTCGAGG
TCCTCCAGCTTTTGTTCCCTTTAGTGAGGGTTAATTGCGCGCTTGGCGTAATCATGGTCATAGCTGTTTC
CTGTGTGAAATTGTTATCCGCTCACAATTCCACACAACATACGAGCCGGAAGCATAAAGTGTAAAGCCTG
GGGTGCCTAATGAGTGAGCTAACTCACATTAATTGCGTTGCGCTCACTGCCCGCTTTCCACCGGTGGTCT
CGCCAGGACCATGGCCTGACCCCGGACCAAGTGGTGGCTATCGAGACGTCTAGACCAGCCAGGACAGAAA
TGCCTCGACTTCGCTGCTACCCAAGGTTGCCGGGTGACGCACACCGTGGAAACGGATGAAGGCACGAACC
CAGTGGACATAAGCCTGTTCGGTTCGTAAGCTGTAATGCAAGTAGCGTATGCGCTCACGCAACTGGTCCA
GAACCTTGACCGAACGCAGCGGTGGTAACGGCGCAGTGGCGGTTTTCATGGCTTGTTATGACTGTTTTTT
TGGGGTACAGTCTATGCCTCGGGCATCCAAGCAGCAAGCGCGTTACGCCGTGGGTCGATGTTTGATGTTA
TGGAGCAGCAACGATGTTACGCAGCAGGGCAGTCGCCCTAAAACAAAGTTAAACATTATGAGGGAAGCGG
TGATCGCCGAAGTATCGACTCAACTATCAGAGGTAGTTGGCGTCATCGAGCGCCATCTCGAACCGACGTT
GCTGGCCGTACATTTGTACGGCTCCGCAGTGGATGGCGGCCTGAAGCCACACAGTGATATTGATTTGCTG
GTTACGGTGACCGTAAGGCTTGATGAAACAACGCGGCGAGCTTTGATCAACGACCTTTTGGAAACTTCGG
CTTCCCCTGGAGAGAGCGAGATTCTCCGCGCTGTAGAAGTCACCATTGTTGTGCACGACGACATCATTCC
GTGGCGTTATCCAGCTAAGCGCGAACTGCAATTTGGAGAATGGCAGCGCAATGACATTCTTGCAGGTATC
TTCGAGCCAGCCACGATCGACATTGATCTGGCTATCTTGCTGACAAAAGCAAGAGAACATAGCGTTGCCT
TGGTAGGTCCAGCGGCGGAGGAACTCTTTGATCCGGTTCCTGAACAGGATCTATTTGAGGCGCTAAATGA
AACCTTAACGCTATGGAACTCGCCGCCCGACTGGGCTGGCGATGAGCGAAATGTAGTGCTTACGTTGTCC
CGCATTTGGTACAGCGCAGTAACCGGCAAAATCGCGCCGAAGGATGTCGCTGCCGACTGGGCAATGGAGC
GCCTGCCGGCCCAGTATCAGCCCGTCATACTTGAAGCTAGACAGGCTTATCTTGGACAAGAAGAAGATCG
CTTGGCCTCGCGCGCAGATCAGTTGGAAGAATTTGTCCACTACGTGAAAGGCGAGATCACCAAGGTAGTC
GGCAAATAACCCTCGAGCCACCCATGACCAAAATCCCTTAACGTGAGTTACGCGTCGTTCCACTGAGCGT
CAGACCCCGTAGAAAAGATCAAAGGATCTTCTTGAGATCCTTTTTTTCTGCGCGTAATCTGCTGCTTGCA
AACAAAAAAACCACCGCTACCAGCGGTGGTTTGTTTGCCGGATCAAGAGCTACCAACTCTTTTTCCGAAG
GTAACTGGCTTCAGCAGAGCGCAGATACCAAATACTGTCCTTCTAGTGTAGCCGTAGTTAGGCCACCACT
TCAAGAACTCTGTAGCACCGCCTACATACCTCGCTCTGCTAATCCTGTTACCAGTGGCTGCTGCCAGTGG
CGATAAGTCGTGTCTTACCGGGTTGGACTCAAGACGATAGTTACCGGATAAGGCGCAGCGGTCGGGCTGA
ACGGGGGGTTCGTGCACACAGCCCAGCTTGGAGCGAACGACCTACACCGAACTGAGATACCTACAGCGTG
AGCATTGAGAAAGCGCCACGCTTCCCGAAGGGAGAAAGGCGGACAGGTATCCGGTAAGCGGCAGGGTCGG
AACAGGAGAGCGCACGAGGGAGCTTCCAGGGGGAAACGCCTGGTATCTTTATAGTCCTGTCGGGTTTCGC
CACCTCTGACTTGAGCGTCGATTTTTGTGATGCTCGTCAGGGGGGCGGAGCCTATGGAAAAACGCCAGCA
ACGCGGCCTTTTTACGGTTCCTGGCCTTTTGCTGGCCTTTTGCTCACATGTTCTTTCCTGCGTTATCCCC
TGATTCTGTGGATAACCGTATTACCGCCTTTGAGTGAGCTGATACCGCTCGCCGCAGCCGAACGACCGAG
CGCAGCGAGTCAGTGAGCGAGGAAGCGGAAGAGCGCCCAATACGCAAACCGCCTCTCCCCGCGCGTTGGC
CGATTCATTAATGCAGCTGGCACGACAGGTTTCCCGACTGGAAAGCGGGCAGTGAGCGCAACGCAATTAA
TACGCGTACCGCTAGCCAGGAAGAGTTTGTAGAAACGCAAAAAGGCCATCCGTCAGGATGGCCTTCTGCT
TAGTTTGATGCCTGGCAGTTTATGGCGGGCGTCCTGCCCGCCACCCTCCGGGCCGTTGCTTCACAACGTT
CAAATCCGCTCCCGGCGGATTTGTCCTACTCAGGAGAGCGTTCACCGACAAACAACAGATAAAACGAAAG
GCCCAGTCTTCCGACTGAGCCTTTCGTTTTATTTGATGCCTGGCAGTTCCCTACTCTCGCGTTAACGCTA
GCATGGATGTTTTCCCAGTCACGACGTTGTAAAACGACGGCCAGTCTTAAG
