>Addgene plasmid #63534 | pFusB3-51 | addgene partial sequence | sequence record 116315 | pCR8_R1 5'-cgaaccgaacaggcttatgt-3'
GGTGTGCGTCACCCGGCAACCTTGGGTAGCAGCGAAGTCGAGGCATTTCTGTCCTGGCTGGTCTAGACGT
CTCGATAGCCACCACTTGGTCCGGGGTCAGGCCATGGTCCTGGCACAGCACCGGCAACAGCCGCTGCACC
GTTTCGAGCGCTTGCTTGCCGCCATTGTTGCTGGCGATAGCCACCACTTGGTCCGGGGTCAGGCCATGGT
CCTGGCACAGCACCGGCAACAGCCGCTGCACCGTTTCGAGCGCTTGCTTGCCGCCAATGTTGCTGGCGAT
AGCCACCACTTGGTCCGGGGTCAGGCCATGGTCCTGGCACAGCACCGGCAACAGCCGCTGCACCGTTTCG
AGCGCTTGCTTGCCGCCACCGTTGCTGGCGATAGCCACCACTTGGTCCGGGGTCAGGCCATGAGACGCTT
AAGACTGGCCGTCGTTTTACAACGTCGTGACTGGGAAAACATCCATGCTAGCGTTAACGCGAGAGTAGGG
AACTGCCAGGCATCAAATAAAACGAAAGGCTCAGTCGGAAGACTGGGCCTTTCGTTTTATCTGTTGTTTG
TCGGTGAACGCTCTCCTGAGTAGGACAAATCCGCCGGGAGCGGATTTGAACGTTGTGAAGCAACGGCCCG
GAGGGTGGCGGGCAGGACGCCCGCCATAAACTGCCAGGCATCAAACTAAGCAGAAGGCCATCCTGACGGA
TGGCCTTTTTGCGTTTCTACAAACTCTTCCTGGCTAGCGGTACGCGTATTAATTGCGTTGCGCTCACTGC
CCGCTTTCCA
