[The description below was written by a language model from this plasmid's Addgene catalogue record.]
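Description:
pFusB3-51 is a component plasmid from the FusX TALE assembly system, a library-based kit designed for rapid one-step construction of TAL effector repeat arrays. It is built on the FusB3 backbone (about 3 kb without insert), classified in the record as a TALEN-type vector, and is maintained as a high-copy plasmid in standard E. coli cloning strains under spectinomycin selection. The origin of replication and other backbone features are not itemised in the record, although the pCR8-type sequencing primers listed suggest a pCR8-related backbone.

The insert is a synthetic, pre-assembled trimer of TALE repeats carrying the repeat-variable diresidues NG, NI and NN. By the standard TALE recognition code these specify T, A and G respectively, which matches the alternative insert name B3_TAG. According to the stated purpose, this module supplies RVD positions 13 to 15 of the final repeat array. The trimer was placed in the backbone through BsaI sites that were destroyed during cloning, consistent with Golden Gate-style assembly using a type IIS enzyme.

In use, this plasmid is one member of a library of three-repeat modules, chosen when the target DNA sequence reads TAG at positions 13 to 15. It would be combined with the corresponding modules for the other positions and a receiving TALE or TALEN backbone to generate a full-length custom DNA-binding domain for genome editing. It contains no expression cassette described in the record and serves as an assembly intermediate rather than a vector for direct delivery into cells.
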