Addgene plasmid #63534: pFusB3-51
Purpose: Encodes RVD positions 13-15 in TALEN assembly
Depositing lab: Stephen Ekker. Depositing organization: Mayo Foundation for Medical Education and Research. Publication: FusX: A rapid one-step TALE assembly system for genome science. Ma AC, McNulty MS, Tanya PL, Jarryd CM, Martinez-Galvez G, Argue DP, Lee HB, Urban MD, Bullard CE, Blackburn PR, Man TK, Clark KJ, Ekker SC. Hum Gene Ther. 2016 Jun;27(6):451-63. doi: 10.1089/hum.2015.172 PubMed 26854857.
Backbone
  Vector backbone: FusB3
  Backbone size w/o insert (bp): 2991
  Vector type: TALEN
Growth in bacteria
  Bacterial resistance: Spectinomycin, 50 μg/mL
  Growth temperature: 37°C
  Growth strain: DH5alpha
  Copy number: High Copy
Gene/Insert
  Gene/Insert name: NG NI NN (alt name: B3_TAG)
  Species: Synthetic
  Mutation: none
  Cloning method: Restriction Enzyme; 5′ cloning site BsaI (destroyed during cloning); 3′ cloning site BsaI (destroyed during cloning)
  Sequencing primers: 5′ pCR8_F1; 3′ pCR8_R1
Terms and licenses: Academic/Nonprofit Terms; Industry Terms: Not Available to Industry
How to cite: pFusB3-51 was a gift from Stephen Ekker (Addgene plasmid # 63534 ; http://n2t.net/addgene:63534 ; RRID:Addgene_63534)
